Addgene plasmid #30282: pETCON-HB65/design_72
Depositing lab: David Baker. Depositing organization: University of Washington. Publication: Community-Wide Assessment of Protein-Interface Modeling Suggests Improvements to Design Methodology. Fleishman SJ, Whitehead TA, Strauch EM, Corn JE, Qin S, Zhou HX, Mitchell JC, Demerdash ON, Takeda-Shitaka M, Terashi G, Moal IH, Li X, Bates PA, Zacharias M, Park H, Ko JS, Lee H, Seok C, Bourquard T, Bernauer J, Poupon A, Aze J, Soner S, Ovali SK, Ozbek P, Tal NB, Haliloglu T, Hwang H, Vreven T, Pierce BG, Weng Z, Perez-Cano L, Pons C, Fernandez-Recio J, Jiang F, Yang F, Gong X, Cao L, Xu X, Liu B, Wang P, Li C, Wang C, Robert CH, Guharoy M, Liu S, Huang Y, Li L, Guo D, Chen Y, Xiao Y, London N, Itzhaki Z, Schueler-Furman O, Inbar Y, Patapov V, Cohen M, Schreiber G, Tsuchiya Y, Kanamori E, Standley DM, Nakamura H, Kinoshita K, Driggers CM, Hall RG, Morgan JL, Hsu VL, Zhan J, Yang Y, Zhou Y, Kastritis PL, Bonvin AM, Zhang W, Camacho CJ, Kilambi KP, Sircar A, Gray JJ, Ohue M, Uchikoga N, Matsuzaki Y, Ishida T, Akiyama Y, Khashan R, Bush S, Fouches D, Tropsha A, Esquivel-Rodriguez J, Kihara D, Stranges PB, Jacak R, Kuhlman B, Huang SY, Zou X, Wodak SJ, Janin J, Baker D. J Mol Biol. 2011 Sep 29. 10.1016/j.jmb.2011.09.031 PubMed 22001016.
Backbone
  Vector backbone: pETCON
  Backbone size w/o insert (bp): 5400
  Vector type: Yeast Expression
Growth in bacteria
  Bacterial resistance: Ampicillin, 100 μg/mL
  Growth temperature: 37°C
  Growth strain: DH5alpha
  Copy number: High Copy
Gene/Insert
  Gene/Insert name: SC1918/H1 HA designed binding protein HB65
  Species: Designed Sequence
  Insert size (bp): 273
  Cloning method: Restriction Enzyme; 5′ cloning site NdeI (not destroyed); 3′ cloning site XhoI (not destroyed)
  Sequencing primers: 5′ UP-GS
Resource information
  A portion of this plasmid was derived from a plasmid made by: Designed sequence
Terms and licenses: Academic/Nonprofit Terms; Industry Terms: Not Available to Industry
How to cite: pETCON-HB65/design_72 was a gift from David Baker (Addgene plasmid # 30282 ; http://n2t.net/addgene:30282 ; RRID:Addgene_30282)
