[The description below was written by a language model from this plasmid's Addgene catalogue record.]
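Description:
pETCON-HB65/design_72 is a yeast expression plasmid built on the pETCON backbone (about 5.4 kb without insert). It is propagated in E. coli as a high-copy plasmid under ampicillin selection. The record does not list the yeast selection marker, yeast replication elements, promoter or any fusion partners or epitope tags, and no feature table is provided, so these aspects of the backbone cannot be confirmed here. pETCON is generally known as a yeast surface display vector, which would fit the nature of the insert, but the catalogue entry classifies it only as "yeast expression."

The payload is a 273 bp fully synthetic open reading frame encoding HB65 (design_72), a computationally designed protein intended to bind the hemagglutinin (HA) of the SC1918/H1 influenza virus. The insert was cloned by restriction digestion between NdeI (5′) and XhoI (3′). Both sites are retained, so the design can be excised or exchanged for other variants in the same backbone.

The associated publication is a community-wide assessment of protein-interface modelling aimed at improving design methodology. This suggests that the plasmid is one of a set of designed binders that were tested experimentally and used to benchmark computational predictions of protein–protein interfaces. Likely uses are expressing the designed protein in yeast to assess its binding to HA, or using it as a starting point or reference for further interface design and engineering. The record does not indicate whether this particular design actually binds its target.
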