>Addgene plasmid #30282 | pETCON-HB65/design_72 | depositor partial sequence | sequence record 13938 | Author sequence
CATATGTCAATGGCTTTAACTGTAGATGTTGCTGGTCCTTCCCCTTGGGGTTTCAGAATAACTGGTGGTA
GAGATTTTCACACTCCTATAATGGTTACTAAAGTAGCAGAAAATGGTAAAGCTAAGGATGCAGACTTGAG
ACCAGGTGACATTATAGTTGCCATTAACGGTTCTTCAGCTGAAGGCATGTTATCCAAGTTTGCTCAAGTA
GTCATCAAGTCCAGTCCATCACCTTTAAGATTACAATTAGACAGAATAACCAGTTTGCTCGAG
