>Addgene plasmid #30282 | pETCON-HB65/design_72 | addgene partial sequence | sequence record 35455 | 30282 with GAL1
TTAAGATGCAGTTACTTCGCTGTTTTTCAATATTTTCTGTTATTGCTTCAGTTTTAGCACAGGAACTGAC
AACTATATGCGAGCAAATCCCCTCACCAACTTTAGAATCGACGCCGTACTCTTTGTCAACGACTACTATT
TTGGCCAACGGGAAGGCAATGCAAGGAGTTTTTGAATATTACAAATCAGTAACGTTTGTCAGTAATTGCG
GTTCTCACCCCTCAACAACTAGCAAAGGCAGCCCCATAAACACACAGTATGTTTTTAAGGACAATAGCTC
GACGATTGAAGGTAGATACCCATACGACGTTCCAGACTACGCTCTGCAGGCTAGTGGTGGAGGAGGCTCT
GGTGGAGGCGGTAGCGGAGGCGGAGGGTCGGCTAGCCATATGTCAATGGCTTTAACTGTAGATGTTGCTG
GTCCTTCCCCTTGGGGTTTCAGAATAACTGGTGGTAGAGATTTTCACACTCCTATAATGGTTACTAAAGT
AGCAGAAAATGGTAAAGCTAAGGATGCAGACTTGAGACCAGGTGACATTATAGTTGCCATTAACGGTTCT
TCAGCTGAAGGCATGTTATCCAAGTTTGCTCAAGTAGTCATCAAGTCCAGTCCATCACCTTTAAGATTAC
AATTAGACAGAATAACCAGTTTGCTCGAGGGGGGCGGATCCGAACAAAAGCTTATTTCTGAAGAGGACTT
GTAATAGAGATCTGATAACAACAGTGTAGATGTAACAAAATCGACTTTGTTCCCACTGTACTTTTAGCTC
GTACAAAATACAATATACTTTTCATTTCTCCGTAAACAACATGTTTTCCCATGTAATATCCTTTTCTATT
TTTCGTTCCGTTACCAACTTTACACATACTTTATATAGCTATTCACTTCTATACACTAAAAAACTAAGAC
AATTTTAATTTTGCTGCC
